Addgene plasmid #107116: pET21d-colEdes8/Imdes8
Purpose: plasmid for expression of computationally designed colicin endonuclease and immunity pair, des8
Depositing lab: Sarel Fleishman. Depositing organization: Weizmann Institute of Science. Publication: Ultrahigh specificity in a network of computationally designed protein-interaction pairs. Netzer R, Listov D, Lipsh R, Dym O, Albeck S, Knop O, Kleanthous C, Fleishman SJ. Nat Commun. 2018 Dec 11;9(1):5286. doi: 10.1038/s41467-018-07722-9. PubMed 30538236.
Backbone
  Vector backbone: pET21d
  Backbone size w/o insert (bp): 5440
  Vector type: Bacterial Expression
Growth in bacteria
  Bacterial resistance: Ampicillin, 100 μg/mL
  Growth temperature: 37°C
  Growth strain: T7 Express lysY/Iq (NEB)
  Copy number: High Copy
Gene/Insert
  Gene/Insert name: colEdes8/Imdes8
  Species: Synthetic
  Promoter: T7
  Tag / fusion protein: His-tag (C terminal on backbone)
  Cloning method: Restriction Enzyme; 5′ cloning site NcoI (not destroyed); 3′ cloning site XhoI (not destroyed)
  Sequencing primers: 5′ TAATACGACTCACTATAGGG; 3′ GCTAGTTATTGCTCAGCGG
Terms and licenses: Academic/Nonprofit Terms; Industry Terms: Not Available to Industry
Depositor comments: Two genes in tandem (colE, Im), separated by 2 nucleotides (AA). See partial sequences. AA sequence of colEdes8: MESKRNKPGKATGKGKPVGDKWLDDAGKDSGAPIPDRIADKLRDKEFKNFDDFRKKFWEEVSKDPDLAKQFNRQNKKNIKQGQAPFAPQKDQVGGRKTFELHHDKPISQDGGVYDMNNIRVTTPKRHIDIHRGK and AA sequence of Imdes8: MELKHSISDYTEAEFLEFVKKIENTTDEEKQKELVEEFERLTEHPSGSDLVYYPRDDREDSPEGIVKEIKEWRAANGKSGFKQGLEHHHHHH
How to cite: pET21d-colEdes8/Imdes8 was a gift from Sarel Fleishman (Addgene plasmid # 107116 ; http://n2t.net/addgene:107116 ; RRID:Addgene_107116)
