[The description below was written by a language model from this plasmid's Addgene catalogue record and pLannotate feature annotations shown in this document.]
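Description:
pET21d-colEdes8/Imdes8 is a bacterial expression plasmid built on the pET21d backbone. It co-produces a computationally designed colicin endonuclease domain and its matching immunity protein, the pair designated des8. The sequenced record is about 6.0 kb. It carries a ColE1/pBR322-type origin with the adjacent bom and rop elements, an f1 phage origin, and a β-lactamase gene for ampicillin selection. The catalogue lists the plasmid as high copy, although the annotated rop gene normally moderates copy number. Short tetracycline-resistance fragments flanking the lacI region are pBR322-derived remnants rather than functional markers.

The synthetic insert was cloned between NcoI and XhoI, downstream of a T7 promoter, a lac operator and the T7 gene 10 ribosome binding site. A backbone-encoded lacI gene supplies repressor, so transcription depends on T7 RNA polymerase in the host and is inducible with IPTG. The two open reading frames sit in tandem on one transcript, colEdes8 first and Imdes8 second, separated by only two nucleotides. Automated annotation matches them to colicin E2 and its immunity protein, which suggests these or close relatives were the design templates. The backbone's C-terminal hexahistidine tag is fused to the immunity protein only, and a T7 terminator follows. The short "SET1" hit after the tag lies beyond the stop codon and is probably an annotation artefact of pET vector sequence.

Co-expressing the immunity protein is expected to neutralise the otherwise toxic DNase. The single tag should also allow the complex to be recovered by affinity purification through the immunity partner. The plasmid was deposited for producing this designed pair as part of work on engineered, highly specific protein–protein interaction networks.
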