Features (pLannotate 1.2.2; 20 found; start..end, strand, type, name):
     22..610     +  rep_origin     ori: high-copy-number ColE1/pMB1/pBR322/pUC origin of replication
    796..935     -  misc_feature   bom: basis of mobility region from pBR322
   1037..1228    -  CDS            rop: Rop protein, which maintains plasmids at low copy number; rop
   1245..1625    +  CDS            YPB1_ECOLX: Protein predicted: Swiss-Prot protein existence level 4. From Escherichia coli.
   1697..1988    -  CDS            TcR (fragment): tetracycline efflux protein; tet; confers resistance to tetracycline
   2003..2024    -  protein_bind   CAP binding site: CAP binding activates transcription in the presence of cAMP. E. coli catabolite activator protein
   2037..3118    -  CDS            lacI: lac repressor; lacI; The lac repressor binds to the lac operator to inhibit transcription in E. coli. This inhibition can be relieved by adding lactose or isopropyl-β-D-thiogalactopyranoside (IPTG).
   3119..3196    -  promoter       lacI promoter: lacI
   3204..3483    -  CDS            TcR (fragment): tetracycline efflux protein; tet; confers resistance to tetracycline
   3505..3523    +  promoter       T7 promoter: promoter for bacteriophage T7 RNA polymerase
   3524..3548    +  protein_bind   lac operator: The lac repressor binds to the lac operator to inhibit transcription in E. coli. This inhibition can be relieved by adding lactose or isopropyl-β-D-thiogalactopyranoside (IPTG). lac repressor encoded by lacI
   3563..3585    +  RBS            RBS: efficient ribosome binding site from bacteriophage T7 gene 10 (Olins and Rangwala, 1989)
   3607..3993    +  CDS            col (fragment): CEA2_ECOLX - Also known as ceaB. Experimental evidence at protein level: Swiss-Prot protein existence level 1. Colicins are polypeptide toxins produced by and active against E.coli and closely related bacteria. From Escherichia coli.
   3999..4250    +  CDS            imm: IMM2_ECOLX - Also known as ceiB. Experimental evidence at protein level: Swiss-Prot protein existence level 1. This protein is able to protect a cell, which harbors the plasmid ColE2 encoding colicin E2, against colicin E2. From Escherichia coli.
   4257..4274    +  CDS            9xHis (fragment): 9xHis affinity tag
   4284..4333    +  CDS            SET1 (fragment): solubility-enhancement tag derived from T7 phage gene 10B
   4341..4388    +  terminator     T7 terminator: transcription terminator for bacteriophage T7 RNA polymerase
   4425..4853    +  rep_origin     f1 ori (sequence partly withheld): f1 bacteriophage origin of replication; arrow indicates direction of (+) strand synthesis
   4906..5010    +  promoter       AmpR promoter: bla
   5011..5871    +  CDS            AmpR: β-lactamase; bla; confers resistance to ampicillin, carbenicillin, and related antibiotics
>Addgene plasmid #107116 | pET21d-colEdes8/Imdes8 | addgene full sequence | sequence record 204610 | Addgene NGS Result
AGAAAAGATCAAAGGATCTTCTTGAGATCCTTTTTTTCTGCGCGTAATCTGCTGCTTGCAAACAAAAAAA
CCACCGCTACCAGCGGTGGTTTGTTTGCCGGATCAAGAGCTACCAACTCTTTTTCCGAAGGTAACTGGCT
TCAGCAGAGCGCAGATACCAAATACTGTCCTTCTAGTGTAGCCGTAGTTAGGCCACCACTTCAAGAACTC
TGTAGCACCGCCTACATACCTCGCTCTGCTAATCCTGTTACCAGTGGCTGCTGCCAGTGGCGATAAGTCG
TGTCTTACCGGGTTGGACTCAAGACGATAGTTACCGGATAAGGCGCAGCGGTCGGGCTGAACGGGGGGTT
CGTGCACACAGCCCAGCTTGGAGCGAACGACCTACACCGAACTGAGATACCTACAGCGTGAGCTATGAGA
AAGCGCCACGCTTCCCGAAGGGAGAAAGGCGGACAGGTATCCGGTAAGCGGCAGGGTCGGAACAGGAGAG
CGCACGAGGGAGCTTCCAGGGGGAAACGCCTGGTATCTTTATAGTCCTGTCGGGTTTCGCCACCTCTGAC
TTGAGCGTCGATTTTTGTGATGCTCGTCAGGGGGGCGGAGCCTATGGAAAAACGCCAGCAACGCGGCCTT
TTTACGGTTCCTGGCCTTTTGCTGGCCTTTTGCTCACATGTTCTTTCCTGCGTTATCCCCTGATTCTGTG
GATAACCGTATTACCGCCTTTGAGTGAGCTGATACCGCTCGCCGCAGCCGAACGACCGAGCGCAGCGAGT
CAGTGAGCGAGGAAGCGGAAGAGCGCCTGATGCGGTATTTTCTCCTTACGCATCTGTGCGGTATTTCACA
CCGCAATGGTGCACTCTCAGTACAATCTGCTCTGATGCCGCATAGTTAAGCCAGTATACACTCCGCTATC
GCTACGTGACTGGGTCATGGCTGCGCCCCGACACCCGCCAACACCCGCTGACGCGCCCTGACGGGCTTGT
CTGCTCCCGGCATCCGCTTACAGACAAGCTGTGACCGTCTCCGGGAGCTGCATGTGTCAGAGGTTTTCAC
CGTCATCACCGAAACGCGCGAGGCAGCTGCGGTAAAGCTCATCAGCGTGGTCGTGAAGCGATTCACAGAT
GTCTGCCTGTTCATCCGCGTCCAGCTCGTTGAGTTTCTCCAGAAGCGTTAATGTCTGGCTTCTGATAAAG
CGGGCCATGTTAAGGGCGGTTTTTTCCTGTTTGGTCACTGATGCCTCCGTGTAAGGGGGATTTCTGTTCA
TGGGGGTAATGATACCGATGAAACGAGAGAGGATGCTCACGATACGGGTTACTGATGATGAACATGCCCG
GTTACTGGAACGTTGTGAGGGTAAACAACTGGCGGTATGGATGCGGCGGGACCAGAGAAAAATCACTCAG
GGTCAATGCCAGCGCTTCGTTAATACAGATGTAGGTGTTCCACAGGGTAGCCAGCAGCATCCTGCGATGC
AGATCCGGAACATAATGGTGCAGGGCGCTGACTTCCGCGTTTCCAGACTTTACGAAACACGGAAACCGAA
GACCATTCATGTTGTTGCTCAGGTCGCAGACGTTTTGCAGCAGCAGTCGCTTCACGTTCGCTCGCGTATC
GGTGATTCATTCTGCTAACCAGTAAGGCAACCCCGCCAGCCTAGCCGGGTCCTCAACGACAGGAGCACGA
TCATGCGCACCCGTGGGGCCGCCATGCCGGCGATAATGGCCTGCTTCTCGCCGAAACGTTTGGTGGCGGG
ACCAGTGACGAAGGCTTGAGCGAGGGCGTGCAAGATTCCGAATACCGCAAGCGACAGGCCGATCATCGTC
GCGCTCCAGCGAAAGCGGTCCTCGCCGAAAATGACCCAGAGCGCTGCCGGCACCTGTCCTACGAGTTGCA
TGATAAAGAAGACAGTCATAAGTGCGGCGACGATAGTCATGCCCCGCGCCCACCGGAAGGAGCTGACTGG
GTTGAAGGCTCTCAAGGGCATCGGTCGAGATCCCGGTGCCTAATGAGTGAGCTAACTTACATTAATTGCG
TTGCGCTCACTGCCCGCTTTCCAGTCGGGAAACTGTCGTGCCAGCTGCATTAATGAATCGGCCAACGCGC
GGGGAGAGGCGGTTTGCGTATTGGGCGCCAGGGTGGTTTTTCTTTTCACCAGTGAGACGGGCAACAGCTG
ATTGCCCTTCACCGCCTGGCCCTGAGAGAGTTGCAGCAAGCGGTCCACGCTGGTTTGCCCCAGCAGGCGA
AAATCCTGTTTGATGGTGGTTAACGGCGGGATATAACATGAGCTGTCTTCGGTATCGTCGTATCCCACTA
CCGAGATATCCGCACCAACGCGCAGCCCGGACTCGGTAATGGCGCGCATTGCGCCCAGCGCCATCTGATC
GTTGGCAACCAGCATCGCAGTGGGAACGATGCCCTCATTCAGCATTTGCATGGTTTGTTGAAAACCGGAC
ATGGCACTCCAGTCGCCTTCCCGTTCCGCTATCGGCTGAATTTGATTGCGAGTGAGATATTTATGCCAGC
CAGCCAGACGCAGACGCGCCGAGACAGAACTTAATGGGCCCGCTAACAGCGCGATTTGCTGGTGACCCAA
TGCGACCAGATGCTCCACGCCCAGTCGCGTACCGTCTTCATGGGAGAAAATAATACTGTTGATGGGTGTC
TGGTCAGAGACATCAAGAAATAACGCCGGAACATTAGTGCAGGCAGCTTCCACAGCAATGGCATCCTGGT
CATCCAGCGGATAGTTAATGATCAGCCCACTGACGCGTTGCGCGAGAAGATTGTGCACCGCCGCTTTACA
GGCTTCGACGCCGCTTCGTTCTACCATCGACACCACCACGCTGGCACCCAGTTGATCGGCGCGAGATTTA
ATCGCCGCGACAATTTGCGACGGCGCGTGCAGGGCCAGACTGGAGGTGGCAACGCCAATCAGCAACGACT
GTTTGCCCGCCAGTTGTTGTGCCACGCGGTTGGGAATGTAATTCAGCTCCGCCATCGCCGCTTCCACTTT
TTCCCGCGTTTTCGCAGAAACGTGGCTGGCCTGGTTCACCACGCGGGAAACGGTCTGATAAGAGACACCG
GCATACTCTGCGACATCGTATAACGTTACTGGTTTCACATTCACCACCCTGAATTGACTCTCTTCCGGGC
GCTATCATGCCATACCGCGAAAGGTTTTGCGCCATTCGATGGTGTCCGGGATCTCGACGCTCTCCCTTAT
GCGACTCCTGCATTAGGAAGCAGCCCAGTAGTAGGTTGAGGCCGTTGAGCACCGCCGCCGCAAGGAATGG
TGCATGCAAGGAGATGGCGCCCAACAGTCCCCCGGCCACGGGGCCTGCCACCATACCCACGCCGAAACAA
GCGCTCATGAGCCCGAAGTGGCGAGCCCGATCTTCCCCATCGGTGATGTCGGCGATATAGGCGCCAGCAA
CCGCACCTGTGGCGCCGGTGATGCCGGCCACGATGCGTCCGGCGTAGAGGATCGAGATCTCGATCCCGCG
AAATTAATACGACTCACTATAGGGGAATTGTGAGCGGATAACAATTCCCCTCTAGAAATAATTTTGTTTA
ACTTTAAGAAGGAGATATACCATGGAGAGTAAACGGAATAAGCCAGGGAAGGCGACAGGTAAAGGTAAAC
CAGTTGGTGACAAGTGGCTGGATGACGCTGGTAAAGACTCTGGTGCTCCGATCCCGGATCGTATTGCGGA
CAAACTGCGTGACAAAGAATTCAAAAACTTCGACGACTTCCGTAAAAAGTTCTGGGAAGAAGTTTCCAAA
GACCCGGACCTGGCGAAGCAGTTCAACCGTCAAAACAAAAAGAACATCAAACAGGGTCAGGCGCCGTTCG
CGCCACAGAAAGACCAGGTTGGCGGTCGTAAAACCTTCGAACTGCACCACGACAAACCGATCTCTCAGGA
CGGTGGTGTTTACGATATGAACAACATCAGAGTGACCACACCTAAGCGACATATTGATATTCATCGGGGT
AAGTAAAAATGGAACTGAAACATAGTATTAGTGATTATACCGAGGCTGAATTTCTGGAGTTTGTGAAAAA
GATCGAAAACACCACCGACGAAGAAAAGCAGAAAGAACTGGTTGAAGAATTCGAACGTCTGACCGAACAC
CCGTCTGGTTCTGACCTGGTTTACTACCCGCGTGACGACCGCGAGGACTCTCCGGAAGGTATCGTTAAAG
AAATCAAAGAATGGCGAGCTGCTAACGGTAAGTCAGGATTTAAACAGGGCCTCGAGCACCACCACCACCA
CCACTGAGATCCGGCTGCTAACAAAGCCCGAAAGGAAGCTGAGTTGGCTGCTGCCACCGCTGAGCAATAA
CTAGCATAACCCCTTGGGGCCTCTAAACGGGTCTTGAGGGGTTTTTTGCTGAAAGGAGGAACTATATCCG
GATTGGCGAATGGG
[124 nt withheld, positions 4425-4548]
C
[91 nt withheld, positions 4550-4640]
A
[49 nt withheld, positions 4642-4690]
CCTTTGACGTTGGAGTCCACGTTCTTTAATAGTGGACTCTTGTTCCAAACTGGAACAACACTCAACCCTA
TCTCGGTCTATTCTTTTGATTTATAAGGGATTTTGCCGATTTCGGCCTATTGGTTAAAAAATGAGCTGAT
TTAACAAAAATTTAACGCGAATTTTAACAAAATATTAACGCTTACAATTTAGGTGGCACTTTTCGGGGAA
ATGTGCGCGGAACCCCTATTTGTTTATTTTTCTAAATACATTCAAATATGTATCCGCTCATGAGACAATA
ACCCTGATAAATGCTTCAATAATATTGAAAAAGGAAGAGTATGAGTATTCAACATTTCCGTGTCGCCCTT
ATTCCCTTTTTTGCGGCATTTTGCCTTCCTGTTTTTGCTCACCCAGAAACGCTGGTGAAAGTAAAAGATG
CTGAAGATCAGTTGGGTGCACGAGTGGGTTACATCGAACTGGATCTCAACAGCGGTAAGATCCTTGAGAG
TTTTCGCCCCGAAGAACGTTTTCCAATGATGAGCACTTTTAAAGTTCTGCTATGTGGCGCGGTATTATCC
CGTATTGACGCCGGGCAAGAGCAACTCGGTCGCCGCATACACTATTCTCAGAATGACTTGGTTGAGTACT
CACCAGTCACAGAAAAGCATCTTACGGATGGCATGACAGTAAGAGAATTATGCAGTGCTGCCATAACCAT
GAGTGATAACACTGCGGCCAACTTACTTCTGACAACGATCGGAGGACCGAAGGAGCTAACCGCTTTTTTG
CACAACATGGGGGATCATGTAACTCGCCTTGATCGTTGGGAACCGGAGCTGAATGAAGCCATACCAAACG
ACGAGCGTGACACCACGATGCCTGCAGCAATGGCAACAACGTTGCGCAAACTATTAACTGGCGAACTACT
TACTCTAGCTTCCCGGCAACAATTAATAGACTGGATGGAGGCGGATAAAGTTGCAGGACCACTTCTGCGC
TCGGCCCTTCCGGCTGGCTGGTTTATTGCTGATAAATCTGGAGCCGGTGAGCGTGGGTCTCGCGGTATCA
TTGCAGCACTGGGGCCAGATGGTAAGCCCTCCCGTATCGTAGTTATCTACACGACGGGGAGTCAGGCAAC
TATGGATGAACGAAATAGACAGATCGCTGAGATAGGTGCCTCACTGATTAAGCATTGGTAACTGTCAGAC
CAAGTTTACTCATATATACTTTAGATTGATTTAAAACTTCATTTTTAATTTAAAAGGATCTAGGTGAAGA
TCCTTTTTGATAATCTCATGACCAAAATCCCTTAACGTGAGTTTTCGTTCCACTGAGCGTCAGACCCCGT
